Addgene plasmid #43006: I-AGGT
Depositing lab: Chad Cowan & Kiran Musunuru. Depositing organization: Harvard University. Publication: A TALEN Genome-Editing System for Generating Human Stem Cell-Based Disease Models. Ding Q, Lee YK, Schaefer EA, Peters DT, Veres A, Kim K, Kuperwasser N, Motola DL, Meissner TB, Hendriks WT, Trevisan M, Gupta RM, Moisan A, Banks E, Friesen M, Schinzel RT, Xia F, Tang A, Xia Y, Figueroa E, Wann A, Ahfeldt T, Daheron L, Zhang F, Rubin LL, Peng LF, Chung RT, Musunuru K, Cowan CA. Cell Stem Cell. 2012 Dec 12. pii: S1934-5909(12)00645-5. doi: 10.1016/j.stem.2012.11.011. PubMed 23246482.
Backbone
  Vector backbone: pCRII-TOPO
  Backbone manufacturer: Invitrogen
  Backbone size w/o insert (bp): 3973
  Vector type: Bacterial Cloning
Growth in bacteria
  Bacterial resistance: Ampicillin and Kanamycin, 100 & 50 μg/mL
  Growth temperature: 37°C
  Growth strain: Top10
  Copy number: High Copy
Gene/Insert
  Gene/Insert name: I-AGGT
  Species: Synthetic
  Insert size (bp): 424
  Cloning method: TOPO Cloning
  Sequencing primers: 5′ T7; 3′ M13-rev
Terms and licenses: Academic/Nonprofit Terms; Industry Terms: Not Available to Industry
How to cite: I-AGGT was a gift from Chad Cowan & Kiran Musunuru (Addgene plasmid # 43006 ; http://n2t.net/addgene:43006 ; RRID:Addgene_43006)
