[The description below was written by a language model from this plasmid's Addgene catalogue record.]
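Description:
I-AGGT is a bacterial cloning plasmid built on the commercial pCRII-TOPO backbone (about 3.97 kb without insert), into which a 424 bp synthetic insert was introduced by TOPO cloning. It is a high-copy plasmid maintained in E. coli, and the record lists both ampicillin and kanamycin resistance, consistent with the dual selection markers this backbone carries. The catalogue entry gives T7 and M13-reverse as sequencing primer sites flanking the insert, which reflects the standard arrangement of the pCRII-TOPO cloning site. No feature table is supplied, so the exact positions and orientation of origins, markers and promoters are not documented here.

The insert is described only by its name, I-AGGT, and as synthetic. The plasmid was deposited in connection with a TALEN genome-editing system developed for generating human stem cell-based disease models. In that context, the name and the insert size are suggestive of a pre-assembled block of TAL effector repeat modules specifying the four-base target A-G-G-T, with the "I" prefix perhaps marking its position or series within a library of such blocks. This is an inference, as the record does not explicitly state the insert's composition or its role in assembly. There is no indication of a mammalian promoter, reporter or expression cassette, and the vector type is given simply as bacterial cloning. The plasmid is therefore best understood as a storage and propagation vehicle for a building-block fragment intended to be moved into a downstream TALEN construct, rather than as something used directly in cells.
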