>Addgene plasmid #43006 | I-AGGT | depositor partial sequence | sequence record 58271 | I-AGGT sequence 424 bps
CGTCTCCTGACCCCAGAGCAGGTCGTGGCAATCGCCTCCAACATTGGCGGGAAACAGGCACTCGAGACTG
TCCAGCGCCTGCTTCCCGTGCTGTGCCAAGCGCACGGACTCACCCCAGAGCAGGTCGTGGCAATCGCGAG
CAATAACGGCGGAAAACAGGCTTTGGAAACGGTGCAGAGGCTCCTTCCAGTGCTGTGCCAAGCGCACGGC
CTCACCCCAGAGCAGGTCGTGGCAATCGCGAGCAATAACGGCGGAAAACAGGCTTTGGAAACGGTGCAGA
GGCTCCTTCCAGTGCTGTGCCAAGCGCACGGATTAACCCCAGAGCAGGTCGTGGCCATTGCCTCGAATGG
AGGGGGCAAACAGGCGTTGGAAACCGTACAACGATTGCTGCCGGTGCTGTGCCAAGCGCACGGCTTAAGA
GACG
