>Addgene plasmid #43006 | I-AGGT | addgene partial sequence | sequence record 59955 | M13-F20 5'-TGTAAAACGACGGCCAGT-3'
CTATAGGGCGAATTGGGCCCTCTAGATGCATGCTCGAGCGGCCGCCAGTGTGATGGATATCTGCAGAATT
CGCCCTTATATAGATGCCGTCCTAGCGCGTCTCCTGACCCCAGAGCAGGTCGTGGCAATCGCCTCCAACA
TTGGCGGGAAACAGGCACTCGAGACTGTCCAGCGCCTGCTTCCCGTGCTGTGCCAAGCGCACGGACTCAC
CCCAGAGCAGGTCGTGGCAATCGCGAGCAATAACGGCGGAAAACAGGCTTTGGAAACGGTGCAGAGGCTC
CTTCCAGTGCTGTGCCAAGCGCACGGCCTCACCCCAGAGCAGGTCGTGGCAATCGCGAGCAATAACGGCG
GAAAACAGGCTTTGGAAACGGTGCAGAGGCTCCTTCCAGTGCTGTGCCAAGCGCACGGATTAACCCCAGA
GCAGGTCGTGGCCATTGCCTCGAATGGAGGGGGCAAACAGGCGTTGGAAACCGTACAACGATTGCTGCCG
GTGCTGTGCCAAGCGCACGGCTTAAGAGACGTGGGCACAGGAAAGATACTTAAGGGCGAATTCCAGCACA
CTGGCGGCCGTTACTAGTGGATCCGAGCTCGGTACCAAGCTTGGCGTAATCATGGTCATAGCTGTTTCCT
GTGTGAAATTGTTATCCGCTCACAATTCCACACAACATACGAGCCGGAAGCATAAAGTGTAAAGCCTGGG
GTGCCTAATGAGTGAGCTAACTCACATTAATTGCGTTGCGCTCACTGCCCGCTTTCCAGTCGGGAAACCT
GTCGTGCCAGCTGCATTAATGAATCGGCCAACGCGCGGGGAGAGGCGGTTTGCGTATTGGGCGCTCTTCC
GCTTCCTCGCTCACTGACTCGCTGCGCTCGGTCGTTCGGCTGCGGCGAGCGGTATCAGCTCACTCAAAGG
CGGTAATACGGTTATCC
